Addgene plasmid #246307: p305N-24
Purpose: Evaluation of a synthetic Pol III promoter based on the MtU6.6 promoter for CRISPR-Cas9 editing of mEGFP in a Nicotiana benthamiana reporter line
Depositing lab: Chung-Jui Tsai. Depositing organization: University of Georgia. Publication: A compendium of nonredundant short polymerase III promoters for CRISPR applications. Deguchi M, Sinclair KM, Patel A, Coile M, Ortega MA, Bewg WP, Tsai CJ. Plant Physiol. 2025 Jul 3;198(3):kiaf294. doi: 10.1093/plphys/kiaf294. PubMed 40673482.
Backbone
  Vector backbone: p305N
  Vector type: Plant Expression, CRISPR
Growth in bacteria
  Bacterial resistance: Kanamycin, 50 μg/mL
  Growth temperature: 37°C
  Growth strain: DH5alpha
  Copy number: High Copy
Gene/Insert
  Gene/Insert name: MtU6.6m4 promoter
  gRNA/shRNA sequence: CATGCCCGAAGGCTACGTCC
  Species: Synthetic
  Promoter: MtU6.6m4 promoter
  Cloning method: Gibson Cloning
Terms and licenses: Academic/Nonprofit Terms; Industry Terms: Not Available to Industry
How to cite: p305N-24 was a gift from Chung-Jui Tsai (Addgene plasmid # 246307 ; http://n2t.net/addgene:246307 ; RRID:Addgene_246307)
