[The description below was written by a language model from this plasmid's Addgene catalogue record and pLannotate feature annotations shown in this document.]
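Description:
p305N-24 is a plant CRISPR-Cas9 binary vector of about 12.8 kb built on the p305N backbone. It was made to test a synthetic short Pol III promoter, MtU6.6m4, derived from the MtU6.6 promoter. Outside the T-DNA, the backbone carries a high-copy ColE1/pUC-type origin for propagation in E. coli. It also carries the broad-host-range IncP oriV with its trans-acting replication gene trfA, an arrangement typical of binary vectors that must also replicate in Agrobacterium. Bacterial selection is by kanamycin through an aphA-3 aminoglycoside phosphotransferase gene.

Nopaline-type left and right border repeats delimit the T-DNA. Near the left border is an nptII (NeoR/KanR) gene on the reverse strand, which would serve as a plant selectable marker, although its promoter and terminator are not annotated. Next comes the guide RNA unit, in which a 20-nt spacer sits directly upstream of the Streptococcus pyogenes gRNA scaffold. The software labels this spacer as an mVenus fragment, which fits a guide that targets the related mEGFP coding sequence. The MtU6.6m4 promoter recorded as the insert was introduced by Gibson cloning and presumably lies just upstream of the spacer, but it is not annotated in the feature table.

Downstream is an S. pyogenes cas9 coding sequence ended by the Arabidopsis HSP18.2 terminator. The promoter driving Cas9 is not identified. The region before cas9 shows only fragmentary matches to an Arabidopsis HST gene, and these may be incidental hits within an unannotated regulatory region. The construct is used to measure how well the synthetic promoter supports Cas9 editing of mEGFP in a Nicotiana benthamiana reporter line.
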