Features (pLannotate 1.2.2; 15 found; start..end, strand, type, name):
      1..589     +  rep_origin     ori: high-copy-number ColE1/pMB1/pBR322/pUC origin of replication
    778..805     -  CDS            TetR (fragment): tetracycline resistance regulatory protein; tetR
    829..1977    -  CDS            trfA: trans-acting replication protein that binds to and activates oriV
   2276..3070    -  CDS            KanR: aminoglycoside phosphotransferase; aphA-3; confers resistance to kanamycin
   3282..3913    -  rep_origin     oriV: incP origin of replication
   3993..4017    +  misc_feature   LB T-DNA repeat: left border repeat from nopaline C58 T-DNA
   4532..5326    -  CDS            NeoR/KanR: aminoglycoside phosphotransferase from Tn5; aph(3')-II (or nptII); confers resistance to neomycin, kanamycin, and G418 (Geneticin®)
   6333..6352    +  CDS            VN155(I152L) (fragment): improved N-terminal fragment of mVenus for use in bimolecular fluorescence complementation (BiFC) (Kodama and Hu, 2010)
   6353..6428    +  misc_RNA       gRNA scaffold: guide RNA scaffold for the Streptococcus pyogenes CRISPR/Cas9 system
   6470..6841    +  CDS            HST (fragment): HSTC_ARATH - Also known as HPT2, VTE2-2. Experimental evidence at protein level: Swiss-Prot protein existence level 1. Involved in the synthesis of plastoquinone-9. Can use both homogentisic acid and 2,5-dihydroxyphenylacetic acid gamma-lactone as prenyl acceptors, and solanesyl diphosphate > farnesyl diphosphate > geranylgeranyl diphosphate >> phytyl diphosphate as prenyl donors. Do not catalyze the decardoxylation of homogentisate uncoupled from prenylation. From Arabidopsis thaliana (Mouse-ear cress).
   6993..7076    +  CDS            HST (fragment): HSTC_ARATH - Also known as HPT2, VTE2-2. Experimental evidence at protein level: Swiss-Prot protein existence level 1. Involved in the synthesis of plastoquinone-9. Can use both homogentisic acid and 2,5-dihydroxyphenylacetic acid gamma-lactone as prenyl acceptors, and solanesyl diphosphate > farnesyl diphosphate > geranylgeranyl diphosphate >> phytyl diphosphate as prenyl donors. Do not catalyze the decardoxylation of homogentisate uncoupled from prenylation. From Arabidopsis thaliana (Mouse-ear cress).
   7342..7416    +  CDS            HST (fragment): HSTC_ARATH - Also known as HPT2, VTE2-2. Experimental evidence at protein level: Swiss-Prot protein existence level 1. Involved in the synthesis of plastoquinone-9. Can use both homogentisic acid and 2,5-dihydroxyphenylacetic acid gamma-lactone as prenyl acceptors, and solanesyl diphosphate > farnesyl diphosphate > geranylgeranyl diphosphate >> phytyl diphosphate as prenyl donors. Do not catalyze the decardoxylation of homogentisate uncoupled from prenylation. From Arabidopsis thaliana (Mouse-ear cress).
   8112..12215   +  CDS            cas9: CAS9_STRP1 - Also known as csn1 From Streptococcus pyogenes serotype M1.
  12255..12503   +  terminator     HSP terminator: efficient transcription terminator from the Arabidopsis thaliana heat shock protein 18.2 gene (Nagaya et al., 2010)
  12522..12546   +  misc_feature   RB T-DNA repeat: right border repeat from nopaline C58 T-DNA
>Addgene plasmid #246307 | p305N-24 | addgene full sequence | sequence record 491150 | Addgene NGS Result
TTGAGATCCTTTTTTTCTGCGCGTAATCTGCTGCTTGCAAACAAAAAAACCACCGCTACCAGCGGTGGTT
TGTTTGCCGGATCAAGAGCTACCAACTCTTTTTCCGAAGGTAACTGGCTTCAGCAGAGCGCAGATACCAA
ATACTGTTCTTCTAGTGTAGCCGTAGTTAGGCCACCACTTCAAGAACTCTGTAGCACCGCCTACATACCT
CGCTCTGCTAATCCTGTTACCAGTGGCTGCTGCCAGTGGCGATAAGTCGTGTCTTACCGGGTTGGACTCA
AGACGATAGTTACCGGATAAGGCGCAGCGGTCGGGCTGAACGGGGGGTTCGTGCACACAGCCCAGCTTGG
AGCGAACGACCTACACCGAACTGAGATACCTACAGCGTGAGCTATGAGAAAGCGCCACGCTTCCCGAAGG
GAGAAAGGCGGACAGGTATCCGGTAAGCGGCAGGGTCGGAACAGGAGAGCGCACGAGGGAGCTTCCAGGG
GGAAACGCCTGGTATCTTTATAGTCCTGTCGGGTTTCGCCACCTCTGACTTGAGCGTCGATTTTTGTGAT
GCTCGTCAGGGGGGCGGAGCCTATGGAAAAACGCCAGCAACGCGGCCTTTTTACGGTTCCTGGCCTTTTG
CTGGCCTTTTGCTCACATGTTCTTTCCTGCGTTATCCCCTGATTCTGTGGATAACCGTATTACCGCCTTT
GAGTGAGCTGATACCGCTCGCCGCAGCCGAACGACCGAGCGCAGCGAGTCAGTGAGCGAGGAAGCGGAAG
AGGATCTCAGTAAAGCGCTGGCTGCTGAACCCCCAGCCGGAACTGACCCCACAAGGCCCTAGCGTTTGCA
ATGCACCAGGTCATCATTGACCCAGGCGTGTTCCACCAGGCCGCTGCCTCGCAACTCTTCGCAGGCTTCG
CCGACCTGCTCGCGCCACTTCTTCACGCGGGTGGAATCCGATCCGCACATGAGGCGGAAGGTTTCCAGCT
TGAGCGGGTACGGCTCCCGGTGCGAGCTGAAATAGTCGAACATCCGTCGGGCCGTCGGCGACAGCTTGCG
GTACTTCTCCCATATGAATTTCGTGTAGTGGTCGCCAGCAAACAGCACGACGATTTCCTCGTCGATCAGG
ACCTGGCAACGGGACGTTTTCTTGCCACGGTCCAGGACGCGGAAGCGGTGCAGCAGCGACACCGATTCCA
GGTGCCCAACGCGGTCGGACGTGAAGCCCATCGCCGTCGCCTGTAGGCGCGACAGGCATTCCTCGGCCTT
CGTGTAATACCGGCCATTGATCGACCAGCCCAGGTCCTGGCAAAGCTCGTAGAACGTGAAGGTGATCGGC
TCGCCGATAGGGGTGCGCTTCGCGTACTCCAACACCTGCTGCCACACCAGTTCGTCATCGTCGGCCCGCA
GCTCGACGCCGGTGTAGGTGATCTTCACGTCCTTGTTGACGTGGAAAATGACCTTGTTTTGCAGCGCCTC
GCGCGGGATTTTCTTGTTGCGCGTGGTGAACAGGGCAGAGCGGGCCGTGTCGTTTGGCATCGCTCGCATC
GTGTCCGGCCACGGCGCAATATCGAACAAGGAAAGCTGCATTTCCTTGATCTGCTGCTTCGTGTGTTTCA
GCAACGCGGCTTGCTTGGCCTCGCTGACCTGTTTTGCCAGGTCCTCGCCGGCGGTTTTTCGCTTCTTGGT
CGTCATAGTTCCTCGCGTGTCGATGGTCATCGACTTCGCCAAACCTGCCGCCTCCTGTTCGAGACGACGC
GAACGCTCCACGGCGGCCGATGGCGCGGGCAGGGCAGGGGGAGCCAGTTGCACGCTGTCGCGCTCGATCT
TGGCCGTAGCTTGCTGGGCCATCGAGCCGACGGACTGGAAGGTTTCGCGGGGCGCACGCATGACGGTGCG
GCTTGCGATGGTTTCGGCATCCTCGGCGGAAAACCCCGCGTCGATCAGTTCTTGCCTGTATGCCTTCCGG
TCAAACGTCCGATTCATTCACCCTCCTTGCGGGATTGCCCCGACTCACGCCGGGGCAATGTGCCCTTATT
CCTGATTTGATCCGCCTGGTGCCTTGGTGTCCAGATAATCCACCTTATCGGCAATGAAGTCGGTCCCGTA
GACCGTCTGGCCGTCCTTCTCGTACTTGGTATTCCGAATCTTGCCCTGCACGAATACCAGCGACCCCTTG
CCCAAATACTTGCCGTGGGCCTCGGCCTGAGAGCCAAAACACTTGATGCGGAAGAAGTCGGTGCGCTCCT
GCTTGTCGCCAGCATCGTTGCGCCACATCTAGGTACTAAAACAATTCATCCAGTAAAATATAATATTTTA
TTTTCTCCCAATCAGGCTTGATCCCCAGTAAGTCAAAAAATAGCTCGACATACTGTTCTTCCCCAATATC
CTCCCTGATCGACCGGACGCAGAAGGCAATGTCATACCACTTGTCCGCCCTGCCGCTTCTCCCAAGATCA
ATAAAGCCACTTACTTTGCCATCTTTCACAAAGATGTTGCTGTCTCCCAGGTCGCCGTGGGAAAAGACAA
GTTCCTCTTCGGGCTTTTCCGTCTTTAAAAAATCATACAGCTCGCGCGGATCTTTAAATGGGGTGTCTTC
TTCCCAGTTTTCGCAATCCACATCGGCCAGATCGTTATTCAGTAAGTAATCCAATTCGGCTAAGCGGCTG
TCTAAGCTATTCGTATAGGGACAATCCGATATGTCGATGGAGTGAAAGAGCCTGATGCACTCCGCATACA
GCTCGATAATCTTTTCAGGGCTTTGTTCATCTTCATACTCTTCCGAGCAAAGGACGCCATCGGCCTCACT
CATGAGCAGATTGCTCCAGCCATCATGCCGTTCAAGGTGCAGGACCTTTGGAACAGGCAGCTTTCCTTCC
AGCCATAGCATCATGTCCTTTTCCCGTTCCACATCATAGGTGGTCCCTTTATACCGGCTGTCCGTCATTT
TTAAATATAGGTTTTCATTTTCTCCCACCAGCTTATATACCTTAGCAGGAGACATTCCTTCCGTATCTTT
TACGCAGCGGTATTTTTCGATCAGTTTTTTCAATTCCGGTGATATTCTCATTTTAGCCATTTATTATTTC
CTTCCTCTTTTCTACAGTATTTAAAGATACCCCAAGAAGCTAATTATAACAAGACGAACTCCAATTCACT
GTTCCTTGCATTCTAAAACTTTAAATACCAGAAAACAGCTTTTTCAAAGTTGTTTTCAAAGTTGGCGTAT
AACATAGTATCGACGGAGCCGATTTTGAAACCACAATTATGGGTGATGCTGCCAACGCGAGAGCGGGCCG
GGAGGGTTCGAGAAGGGGGGGCACCCCCCTTCGGCGTGCGCGGTCACGCGCACAGGGCGCAGCCCTGGTT
AAAAACAAGGTTTATAAATATTGGTTTAAAAGCAGGTTAAAAGACAGGTTAGCGGTGGCCGAAAAACGGG
CGGAAACCCTTGCAAATGCTGGATTTTCTGCCTGTGGACAGCCCCTCAAATGTCAATAGGTGCGCCCCTC
ATCTGTCAGCACTCTGCCCCTCAAGTGTCAAGGATCGCGCCCCTCATCTGTCAGTAGTCGCGCCCCTCAA
GTGTCAATACCGCAGGGCACTTATCCCCAGGCTTGTCCACATCATCTGTGGGAAACTCGCGTAAAATCAG
GCGTTTTCGCCGATTTGCGAGGCTGGCCAGCTCCACGTCGCCGGCCGAAATCGAGCCTGCCCCTCATCTG
TCAACGCCGCGCCGGGTGAGTCGGCCCCTCAAGTGTCAACGTCCGCCCCTCATCTGTCAGTGAGGGCCAA
GTTTTCCGCGAGGTATCCACAACGCCGGCGGCTGCGGTGTCTCGCACACGGCTTCGACGGCGTTTCTGGC
GCGTTTGCAGGGCCATAGACGGCCGCCAGCCCAGCGGCGAGGGCAACCAGCCCGGTGAGCGTCTCTAGTG
GACTGATGGGCTGCCTGTATCGAGTGGTGATTTTGTGCCGAGCTGCCGGTCGGGGAGCTGTTGGCTGGCT
GGTGGCAGGATATATTGTGGTGTAAACAAATTGACGATTTAAATGGTAGGCGCGGCTTAATTAAGCGCTT
AATTAAGCGCTTAATTAAGCGCTTAATAAGCCGCGCCGTACCCCAATAGTCTCGACAGACACATAGCACC
TAACATTATTGCTTAAATTTACTATTTTTTTACTATATTATACTCAACCCAATGAGCATAAAGACTGTAA
AATCTCAAATTCCTGAGAAGCATATTTATCGATCCCACAGACTTGATAGTTCCATAATCCATACGCTGCA
GCCAAATTGCTAGTGTGTTGAACATTTAACACGTAGAGAACTAGAAAAGATATAAAACTAAGATTGATAT
CCAAAATAGACGAGAACAATAAGCAAAAACTCTTAGTTTTGAAATAAATCAACAATCCCGAGGGTTGTCA
CATACATCAAAAACGAAAATCCATATAGCAAAAAAAACTCTAAATTACCGTTCGACAAAAAGAGAAAACT
GATAGGACATTTGCTAAACATTAAAATCAAAATTTGGATCAAGCCGAATTCTCAGAAGAACTCGTCAAGA
AGGCGATAGAAGGCGATGCGCTGCGAATCGGGAGCGGCGATACCGTAAAGCACGAGGAAGCGGTCAGCCC
ATTCGCCGCCAAGCTCTTCAGCAATATCACGGGTAGCCAACGCTATGTCCTGATAGCGGTCCGCCACACC
CAGCCGGCCACAGTCGATGAATCCAGAAAAGCGGCCATTTTCCACCATGATATTCGGCAAGCAGGCATCG
CCATGGGTCACGACGAGATCATCGCCGTCGGGCATGCGCGCCTTGAGCCTGGCGAACAGTTCGGCTGGCG
CGAGCCCCTGATGCTCTTCGTCCAGATCATCCTGATCGACAAGACCGGCTTCCATCCGAGTACGTGCTCG
CTCGATGCGATGTTTCGCTTGGTGGTCGAATGGGCAGGTAGCCGGATCAAGCGTATGCAGCCGCCGCATT
GCATCAGCCATGATGGATACTTTCTCGGCAGGAGCAAGGTGAGATGACAGGAGATCCTGCCCCGGCACTT
CGCCCAATAGCAGCCAGTCCCTTCCCGCTTCAGTGACAACGTCGAGCACAGCTGCGCAAGGAACGCCCGT
CGTGGCCAGCCACGATAGCCGCGCTGCCTCGTCCTGCAGTTCATTCAGGGCACCGGACAGGTCGGTCTTG
ACAAAAAGAACCGGGCGCCCCTGCGCTGACAGCCGGAACACGGCGGCATCAGAGCAGCCGATTGTCTGTT
GTGCCCAGTCATAGCCGAATAGCCTCTCCACCCAAGCGGCCGGAGAACCTGCGTGCAATCCATCTTGTTC
AATCATCTCGAGACGTACCGCGCGATGCATTCGAAGATCGATCCTTCGCCTGGAGGAGAGAAATCAGTGG
CGCTGCGGCTTTTAGGGTTTCTTTGTTGATGGAATGAGAGTGTAAGCTCTGCCAGTGCCACTTTATTAGG
GTTTTACAAGCCCTTTTCTTCGTAATTGGGCCTGACATTTTGTGCCACTTGGGCCTTTAGAGATGAAAAT
GTATATTGGGCTTAAGTTGACTTGAAGGATAAATTAGTTTAGGATATTACGTTTTTTATGAGAATTGGTG
TGTCGGATACATGTATATGATGCATTCAAATATATGTATTCTAGATACATTTAAGTTTAGATACAATCTA
AAATGTGTCTTTAATTACAGGACTGTAACTAAAATACTTAATGTAAGAAGAATATTACTCCTTTAATAGC
TTTTGAGTATATCTAGTCTAACATCTTTTAAAAAAGTCTAATTTCTTTCATTTATTTTTCGAGCAATAGC
AAAGTGCATAATTATTTTTTTCTTCTAGAAATTCAGATTTGTTTCTCTAAATTTTGAGATTCTTTTCTCA
ATTTTGTATGTCTAGAGAACAATGTGTATTTTTCACTCTAGTTGGTTGTTACTTTGTTGAATGTTCTGAT
AAAAGTATATTGTTATTTCTGAAGTAGATATAAACCTTCATTTGGAAATTATACATAAATCAAAATCGTT
AATTATCTAGATCAAGATATATGCCCTTTTCCTAATGTATTTGATACATGCACCTAATTTCACTAGATGT
ATCTTTTCTATTTTTTAAATTATGAATAGTTAATTTTTTCCATATGTGTATTTGATACATACTTCATGAC
TTTAAAAAATTAATTATATACCAGATATATGTATTTAAAATTTGTTATGTATTTAAAGTATGTATATGAT
TATTCGATATTAATCTCTTCGATGAAGGCCTTATTTGTCCCACATCGTCAGAAAGATAAATTATATCAGC
GTTTAAATACTTGAAGCGTACCAGTAGGGTCGCATGCCCGAAGGCTACGTCCGTTTTAGAGCTAGAAATA
GCAAGTTAAAATAAGGCTAGTCCGTTATCAACTTGAAAAAGTGGCACCGAGTCGGTGCTTTTTTTACTAG
TGGAGCTCAACTTTTGATTCGCTATTTGCAGTGCACCTGTGGCGTTCATCACATCTTTTGTGACACTGTT
TGCACTGGTCATTGCTATTACAAAGGACCTTCCTGATGTTGAAGGAGATCGAAAGTAAGTAACTGCACGC
ATAACCATTTTCTTTCCGCTCTTTGGCTCAATCCATTTGACAGTCAAAGACAATGTTTAACCAGCTCCGT
TTGATATATTGTCTTTATGTGTTTGTTCAAGCATGTTTAGTTAATCATGCCTTTGATTGATCTTGAATAG
GTTCCAAATATCAACCCTGGCAACAAAACTTGGAGTGAGAAACATTGCATTCCTCGGTTCTGGACTTCTG
CTAGTAAATTATGTTTCAGCCATATCACTAGCTTTCTACATGCCTCAGGTGAATTCATCTATTTCCGTCT
TAACTATTTCGGTTAATTAAAGCACGAACACCATTACTGCATGTAGAAGCTTGATAAACTATCGCCACCA
ATTTATTTTTGTTGCGATATTGTTACTTTCCTCAGTATGCAGCTTTGAAAAGACCAACCCTCTTATCCTT
TAACAATGAACAGGTTTTTAGAGGTAGCTTGATGATTCCTGCACATGTGATCTTGGCTTCAGGCTTAATT
TTCCAGGTAAAGCATTATGAGATACTCTTATATCTCTTACATACTTTTGAGATAATGCACAAGAACTTCA
TAACTATATGCTTTAGTTTCTGCATTTGACACTGCCAAATTCATTAATCTCTAATATCTTTGTTGTTGAT
CTTTGGTAGACATGGGTACTAGAAAAAGCAAACTACACCAAGGTAAAATACTTTTGTACAAACATAAACT
CGTTATCACGGAACATCAATGGAGTGTATATCTAACGGAGTGTAGAAACATTTGATTATTGCAGGAAGCT
ATCTCAGGATATTATCGGTTTATATGGAATCTCTTCTACGCAGAGTATCTGTTATTCCCCTTCCTCTAGC
TTTCAATTTCATGGTGAGGATATGCAGTTTTCTTTGTATATCATTCTTCTTCTTCTTTGTAGCTTGGAGT
CAAAATCGGTTCCTTCATGTACATACATCAAGGATATGTCCTTCTGAATTTTTATATCTTGCAATAAAAA
TGCTTGTACCAATTGAAACACCAGCTTTTTGAGTTCTATGATCACTGACTTGGTTCTAACCAAAAAAAAA
AAAATGTTTAATTTACATATCTAAAAGTAGGTTTAGGGAAACCTAAACAGTAAAATATTTGTATATTATT
CGAATTTCACTCATCATAAAAACTTAAATTGCACCATAAAATTTTGTTTTACTATTAATGATGTAATTTG
TGTAACTTAAGATAAAAATAATATTCCGTAAGTTAACCGGCTAAAACCACGTATAAACCAGGGAACCTGT
TAAACCGGTTCTTTACTGGATAAAGAAATGAAAGCCCATGTAGACAGCTCCATTAGAGCCCAAACCCTAA
ATTTCTCATCTATATAAAAGGAGTGACATTAGGGTTTTTGTTCGTCCTCTTAAAGCTTCTCGTTTTCTCT
GCCGTCTCTCTCATTCGCGCGACGCAAACGATCTTCAGGTGATCTTCTTTCTCCAAATCCTCTCTCATAA
CTCTGATTTCGTACTTGTGTATTTGAGCTCACGCTCTGTTTCTCTCACCACAGCAGCTAGCATGGACAAG
AAGTACTCCATTGGGCTCGATATCGGCACAAACAGCGTCGGCTGGGCCGTCATTACGGACGAGTACAAGG
TGCCGAGCAAAAAATTCAAAGTTCTGGGCAATACCGATCGCCACAGCATAAAGAAGAACCTCATTGGCGC
CCTCCTGTTCGACTCCGGGGAGACGGCCGAAGCCACGCGGCTCAAAAGAACAGCACGGCGCAGATATACC
CGCAGAAAGAATCGGATCTGCTACCTGCAGGAGATCTTTAGTAATGAGATGGCTAAGGTGGATGACTCTT
TCTTCCATAGGCTGGAGGAGTCCTTTTTGGTGGAGGAGGATAAAAAGCACGAGCGCCACCCAATCTTTGG
CAATATCGTGGACGAGGTGGCGTACCATGAAAAGTACCCAACCATATATCATCTGAGGAAGAAGCTTGTA
GACAGTACTGATAAGGCTGACTTGCGGTTGATCTATCTCGCGCTGGCGCATATGATCAAATTTCGGGGAC
ACTTCCTCATCGAGGGGGACCTGAACCCAGACAACAGCGATGTCGACAAACTCTTTATCCAACTGGTTCA
GACTTACAATCAGCTTTTCGAAGAGAACCCGATCAACGCATCCGGAGTTGACGCCAAAGCAATCCTGAGC
GCTAGGCTGTCCAAATCCCGGCGGCTCGAAAACCTCATCGCACAGCTCCCTGGGGAGAAGAAGAACGGCC
TGTTTGGTAATCTTATCGCCCTGTCACTCGGGCTGACCCCCAACTTTAAATCTAACTTCGACCTGGCCGA
AGATGCCAAGCTTCAACTGAGCAAAGACACCTACGATGATGATCTCGACAATCTGCTGGCCCAGATCGGC
GACCAGTACGCAGACCTTTTTTTGGCGGCAAAGAACCTGTCAGACGCCATTCTGCTGAGTGATATTCTGC
GAGTGAACACGGAGATCACCAAAGCTCCGCTGAGCGCTAGTATGATCAAGCGCTATGATGAGCACCACCA
AGACTTGACTTTGCTGAAGGCCCTTGTCAGACAGCAACTGCCTGAGAAGTACAAGGAAATTTTCTTCGAT
CAGTCTAAAAATGGCTACGCCGGATACATTGACGGCGGAGCAAGCCAGGAGGAATTTTACAAATTTATTA
AGCCCATCTTGGAAAAAATGGACGGCACCGAGGAGCTGCTGGTAAAGCTTAACAGAGAAGATCTGTTGCG
CAAACAGCGCACTTTCGACAATGGAAGCATCCCCCACCAGATTCACCTGGGCGAACTGCACGCTATCCTC
AGGCGGCAAGAGGATTTCTACCCCTTTTTGAAAGATAACAGGGAAAAGATTGAGAAAATCCTCACATTTC
GGATACCCTACTATGTAGGCCCCCTCGCCCGGGGAAATTCCAGATTCGCGTGGATGACTCGCAAATCAGA
AGAGACCATCACTCCCTGGAACTTCGAGGAAGTCGTGGATAAGGGGGCCTCTGCCCAGTCCTTCATCGAA
AGGATGACTAACTTTGATAAAAATCTGCCTAACGAAAAGGTGCTTCCTAAACACTCTCTGCTGTACGAGT
ACTTCACAGTTTATAACGAGCTGACCAAGGTCAAATACGTCACAGAAGGGATGAGAAAGCCAGCATTCCT
GTCTGGAGAGCAGAAGAAAGCTATCGTGGACCTCCTCTTCAAGACGAACCGGAAAGTTACCGTGAAACAG
CTCAAAGAAGACTATTTCAAAAAGATTGAATGTTTCGACTCTGTTGAAATCAGCGGAGTGGAGGATCGCT
TCAACGCATCCCTGGGAACGTATCACGATCTCCTGAAAATCATTAAAGACAAGGACTTCCTGGACAATGA
GGAGAACGAGGACATTCTTGAGGACATTGTCCTCACCCTTACGTTGTTTGAAGATAGGGAGATGATTGAA
GAACGCTTGAAAACTTACGCTCATCTCTTCGACGACAAAGTCATGAAACAGCTCAAGAGGCGCCGATATA
CAGGATGGGGGCGGCTGTCAAGAAAACTGATCAATGGCATCCGAGACAAGCAGAGTGGAAAGACAATCCT
GGATTTTCTTAAGTCCGATGGATTTGCCAACCGGAACTTCATGCAGTTGATCCATGATGACTCTCTCACC
TTTAAGGAGGACATCCAGAAAGCACAAGTTTCTGGCCAGGGGGACAGTCTTCACGAGCACATCGCTAATC
TTGCAGGTAGCCCAGCTATCAAAAAGGGAATACTGCAGACCGTTAAGGTCGTGGATGAACTCGTCAAAGT
AATGGGAAGGCATAAGCCCGAGAATATCGTTATCGAGATGGCCCGAGAGAACCAAACTACCCAGAAGGGA
CAGAAGAACAGTAGGGAAAGGATGAAGAGGATTGAAGAGGGTATAAAAGAACTGGGGTCCCAAATCCTTA
AGGAACACCCAGTTGAAAACACCCAGCTTCAGAATGAGAAGCTCTACCTGTACTACCTGCAGAACGGCAG
GGACATGTACGTGGATCAGGAACTGGACATCAATCGGCTCTCCGACTACGACGTGGATCATATCGTGCCC
CAGTCTTTTCTCAAAGATGATTCTATTGATAATAAAGTGTTGACAAGATCCGATAAAAATAGAGGGAAGA
GTGATAACGTCCCCTCAGAAGAAGTTGTCAAGAAAATGAAAAATTATTGGCGGCAGCTGCTGAACGCCAA
ACTGATCACACAACGGAAGTTCGATAATCTGACTAAGGCTGAACGAGGTGGCCTGTCTGAGTTGGATAAA
GCCGGCTTCATCAAAAGGCAGCTTGTTGAGACACGCCAGATCACCAAGCACGTGGCCCAAATTCTCGATT
CACGCATGAACACCAAGTACGATGAAAATGACAAACTGATTCGAGAGGTGAAAGTTATTACTCTGAAGTC
TAAGCTGGTCTCAGATTTCAGAAAGGACTTTCAGTTTTATAAGGTGAGAGAGATCAACAATTACCACCAT
GCGCATGATGCCTACCTGAATGCAGTGGTAGGCACTGCACTTATCAAAAAATATCCCAAGCTTGAATCTG
AATTTGTTTACGGAGACTATAAAGTGTACGATGTTAGGAAAATGATCGCAAAGTCTGAGCAGGAAATAGG
CAAGGCCACCGCTAAGTACTTCTTTTACAGCAATATTATGAATTTTTTCAAGACCGAGATTACACTGGCC
AATGGAGAGATTCGGAAGCGACCACTTATCGAAACAAACGGAGAAACAGGAGAAATCGTGTGGGACAAGG
GTAGGGATTTCGCGACAGTCCGGAAGGTCCTGTCCATGCCGCAGGTGAACATCGTTAAAAAGACCGAAGT
ACAGACCGGAGGCTTCTCCAAGGAAAGTATCCTCCCGAAAAGGAACAGCGACAAGCTGATCGCACGCAAA
AAAGATTGGGACCCCAAGAAATACGGCGGATTCGATTCTCCTACAGTCGCTTACAGTGTACTGGTTGTGG
CCAAAGTGGAGAAAGGGAAGTCTAAAAAACTCAAAAGCGTCAAGGAACTGCTGGGCATCACAATCATGGA
GCGATCAAGCTTCGAAAAAAACCCCATCGACTTTCTCGAAGCGAAAGGATATAAAGAGGTCAAAAAAGAC
CTCATCATTAAGCTTCCCAAGTACTCTCTCTTTGAGCTTGAAAACGGCCGGAAACGAATGCTCGCTAGTG
CGGGCGAGCTGCAGAAAGGTAACGAGCTGGCACTGCCCTCTAAATACGTTAATTTCTTGTATCTGGCCAG
CCACTATGAAAAGCTCAAAGGGTCTCCCGAAGATAATGAGCAGAAGCAGCTGTTCGTGGAACAACACAAA
CACTACCTTGATGAGATCATCGAGCAAATAAGCGAGTTCTCCAAAAGAGTGATCCTCGCCGACGCTAACC
TCGATAAGGTGCTTTCTGCTTACAATAAGCACAGGGATAAGCCCATCAGGGAGCAGGCAGAAAACATTAT
CCACTTGTTTACTCTGACCAACTTGGGCGCGCCTGCAGCCTTCAAGTACTTCGACACCACCATAGACAGA
AAGCGGTACACCTCTACAAAGGAGGTCCTGGACGCCACACTGATTCATCAGTCAATTACGGGGCTCTATG
AAACAAGAATCGACCTCTCTCAGCTCGGTGGAGACGGAACAAGAAAGAGAAGAAAGGTGTGACGGATCCT
CGAATATGAAGATGAAGATGAAATATTTGGTGTGTCAAATAAAAAGCTTGTGTGCTTAAGTTTGTGTTTT
TTTCTTGGCTTGTTGTGTTATGAATTTGTGGCTTTTTCTAATATCAAATGAATGTAAGATCTCATTATAA
TGAATAAACAAATGTTTCTATAATCCATTGTGAATGTTTTGTTGGATCTCTTCTGCAGCATATAACTACT
GTATGTGCTATGGTATGGACTATGGAATATGATTAAAGATAAGGTTTAAACTATCAGTGTTTGACAGGAT
ATATTGGCGGGTAAACCTAAGAGAAAAGAGCGTTTATTAGAATAATCGGATATTTAAAAGGGCGTGAAAA
GGTTTATCCGTTCGTCCATTTGTATGTGCATGCCAACCACAGGAGATCCAAAAGGATCTAGGTGAAGATC
CTTTTTGATAATCTCATGACCAAAATCCCTTAACGTGAGTTTTCGTTCCACTGAGCGTCAGACCCCGTAG
AAAAGATCAAAGGATCTTC
