>Addgene plasmid #246307 | p305N-24 | depositor partial sequence | sequence record 487349 | promoter
TATTTGTCCCACATCGTCAGAAAGATAAATTATATCAGCGTTTAAATACTTGAAGCGTACCAGTAGGGTC
